>Addgene plasmid #132016 | pDONR221_SLC25A28 | addgene full sequence | sequence record 260976 | Addgene NGS Result
CTTTCCTGCGTTATCCCCTGATTCTGTGGATAACCGTATTACCGCCTTTGAGTGAGCTGATACCGCTCGC
CGCAGCCGAACGACCGAGCGCAGCGAGTCAGTGAGCGAGGAAGCGGAAGAGCGCCCAATACGCAAACCGC
CTCTCCCCGCGCGTTGGCCGATTCATTAATGCAGCTGGCACGACAGGTTTCCCGACTGGAAAGCGGGCAG
TGAGCGCAACGCAATTAATACGCGTACCGCTAGCCAGGAAGAGTTTGTAGAAACGCAAAAAGGCCATCCG
TCAGGATGGCCTTCTGCTTAGTTTGATGCCTGGCAGTTTATGGCGGGCGTCCTGCCCGCCACCCTCCGGG
CCGTTGCTTCACAACGTTCAAATCCGCTCCCGGCGGATTTGTCCTACTCAGGAGAGCGTTCACCGACAAA
CAACAGATAAAACGAAAGGCCCAGTCTTCCGACTGAGCCTTTCGTTTTATTTGATGCCTGGCAGTTCCCT
ACTCTCGCGTTAACGCTAGCATGGATGTTTTCCCAGTCACGACGTTGTAAAACGACGGCCAGTCTTAAGC
TCGGGCCCCAAATAATGATTTTATTTTGACTGATAGTGACCTGTTCGTTGCAACACATTGATGAGCAATG
CTTTTTTATAATGCCAACTTTGTACAAAAAAGCAGGCTCCACCATGGAGCTGGAGGGAAGGGGAGCAGGA
GGAGTGGCAGGAGGCCCTGCCGCCGGCCCAGGCCGCTCTCCCGGCGAGAGCGCCCTGCTGGACGGCTGGC
TGCAGCGGGGCGTGGGCAGAGGCGCCGGCGGCGGCGAGGCCGGCGCCTGCAGGCCACCTGTGCGCCAGGA
CCCTGATAGCGGCCCAGATTACGAGGCCCTGCCAGCAGGAGCAACCGTGACCACACACATGGTGGCAGGA
GCAGTGGCAGGAATCCTGGAGCACTGCGTGATGTACCCTATCGACTGCGTGAAGACCAGGATGCAGTCCC
TGCAGCCAGATCCAGCAGCAAGGTATCGCAACGTGCTGGAGGCCCTGTGGCGGATCATCAGAACAGAGGG
ACTGTGGAGGCCAATGAGGGGCCTGAATGTGACCGCAACAGGAGCAGGACCAGCACACGCACTGTACTTC
GCCTGCTATGAGAAGCTGAAGAAGACCCTGTCTGACGTGATCCACCCTGGCGGCAACAGCCACATCGCAA
ATGGAGCAGCAGGATGCGTGGCCACACTGCTGCACGATGCCGCCATGAACCCTGCCGAGGTGGTGAAGCA
GCGGATGCAGATGTACAATTCCCCATATCACAGGGTGACCGACTGCGTGCGGGCCGTGTGGCAGAACGAG
GGAGCAGGCGCCTTTTACAGATCTTATACCACACAGCTGACCATGAATGTGCCATTCCAGGCCATCCACT
TTATGACATACGAGTTCCTGCAGGAGCACTTTAACCCCCAGCGGAGATATAATCCTAGCTCCCACGTGCT
GTCTGGAGCATGCGCAGGAGCAGTGGCAGCAGCAGCCACCACACCCCTGGACGTGTGCAAGACCCTGCTG
AACACACAGGAGTCCCTGGCCCTGAATTCTCACATCACCGGCCACATCACAGGCATGGCCTCCGCCTTCC
GGACCGTGTACCAAGTGGGAGGAGTGACAGCCTATTTTCGGGGCGTGCAGGCCAGAGTGATCTACCAGAT
CCCCAGCACCGCCATCGCCTGGTCCGTGTACGAGTTCTTTAAGTATCTGATCACAAAGAGGCAGGAGGAG
TGGCGCGCCGGCAAGGACCCAGCTTTCTTGTACAAAGTTGGCATTATAAGAAAGCATTGCTTATCAATTT
GTTGCAACGAACAGGTCACTATCAGTCAAAATAAAATCATTATTTGCCATCCAGCTGATATCCCCTATAG
TGAGTCGTATTACATGGTCATAGCTGTTTCCTGGCAGCTCTGGCCCGTGTCTCAAAATCTCTGATGTTAC
ATTGCACAAGATAAAAATATATCATCATGAACAATAAAACTGTCTGCTTACATAAACAGTAATACAAGGG
GTGTTATGAGCCATATTCAACGGGAAACGTCGAGGCCGCGATTAAATTCCAACATGGATGCTGATTTATA
TGGGTATAAATGGGCTCGCGATAATGTCGGGCAATCAGGTGCGACAATCTATCGCTTGTATGGGAAGCCC
GATGCGCCAGAGTTGTTTCTGAAACATGGCAAAGGTAGCGTTGCCAATGATGTTACAGATGAGATGGTCA
GACTAAACTGGCTGACGGAATTTATGCCTCTTCCGACCATCAAGCATTTTATCCGTACTCCTGATGATGC
ATGGTTACTCACCACTGCGATCCCCGGAAAAACAGCATTCCAGGTATTAGAAGAATATCCTGATTCAGGT
GAAAATATTGTTGATGCGCTGGCAGTGTTCCTGCGCCGGTTGCATTCGATTCCTGTTTGTAATTGTCCTT
TTAACAGCGATCGCGTATTTCGTCTCGCTCAGGCGCAATCACGAATGAATAACGGTTTGGTTGATGCGAG
TGATTTTGATGACGAGCGTAATGGCTGGCCTGTTGAACAAGTCTGGAAAGAAATGCATAAACTTTTGCCA
TTCTCACCGGATTCAGTCGTCACTCATGGTGATTTCTCACTTGATAACCTTATTTTTGACGAGGGGAAAT
TAATAGGTTGTATTGATGTTGGACGAGTCGGAATCGCAGACCGATACCAGGATCTTGCCATCCTATGGAA
CTGCCTCGGTGAGTTTTCTCCTTCATTACAGAAACGGCTTTTTCAAAAATATGGTATTGATAATCCTGAT
ATGAATAAATTGCAGTTTCATTTGATGCTCGATGAGTTTTTCTAATCAGAATTGGTTAATTGGTTGTAAC
ACTGGCAGAGCATTACGCTGACTTGACGGGACGGCGCAAGCTCATGACCAAAATCCCTTAACGTGAGTTA
CGCGTCGTTCCACTGAGCGTCAGACCCCGTAGAAAAGATCAAAGGATCTTCTTGAGATCCTTTTTTTCTG
CGCGTAATCTGCTGCTTGCAAACAAAAAAACCACCGCTACCAGCGGTGGTTTGTTTGCCGGATCAAGAGC
TACCAACTCTTTTTCCGAAGGTAACTGGCTTCAGCAGAGCGCAGATACCAAATACTGTTCTTCTAGTGTA
GCCGTAGTTAGGCCACCACTTCAAGAACTCTGTAGCACCGCCTACATACCTCGCTCTGCTAATCCTGTTA
CCAGTGGCTGCTGCCAGTGGCGATAAGTCGTGTCTTACCGGGTTGGACTCAAGACGATAGTTACCGGATA
AGGCGCAGCGGTCGGGCTGAACGGGGGGTTCGTGCACACAGCCCAGCTTGGAGCGAACGACCTACACCGA
ACTGAGATACCTACAGCGTGAGCTATGAGAAAGCGCCACGCTTCCCGAAGGGAGAAAGGCGGACAGGTAT
CCGGTAAGCGGCAGGGTCGGAACAGGAGAGCGCACGAGGGAGCTTCCAGGGGGAAACGCCTGGTATCTTT
ATAGTCCTGTCGGGTTTCGCCACCTCTGACTTGAGCGTCGATTTTTGTGATGCTCGTCAGGGGGGCGGAG
CCTATGGAAAAACGCCAGCAACGCGGCCTTTTTACGGTTCCTGGCCTTTTGCTGGCCTTTTGCTCACATG
TT
Features (pLannotate 1.2.2; 10 found; start..end, strand, type, name):
    121..213     +  CDS            lacI (fragment): lac repressor; lacI; The lac repressor binds to the lac operator to inhibit transcription in E. coli. This inhibition can be relieved by adding lactose or isopropyl-β-D-thiogalactopyranoside (IPTG).
    268..295     -  terminator     rrnB T2 terminator: transcription terminator T2 from the E. coli rrnB gene
    427..470     +  terminator     rrnB T1 terminator: Escherichia coli rrnB; transcription terminator T1 from the E. coli rrnB gene
    517..553     -  CDS            lacZα (fragment): LacZα fragment of β-galactosidase; lacZ fragment
    569..668     +  protein_bind   attL1: mutant version of attL; recombination site for the Gateway® LR reaction LR Clonase™
    674..1765    +  CDS            SLC25A28: MFRN2_HUMAN - Also known as MFRN2. Experimental evidence at transcript level: Swiss-Prot protein existence level 2. Mitochondrial iron transporter that mediates iron uptake. Probably required for heme synthesis of hemoproteins and Fe-S cluster assembly in non-erythroid cells. The iron delivered into the mitochondria, presumably as Fe(2+), is then probably delivered to ferrochelatase to catalyze Fe(2+) incorporation into protoprophyrin IX to make heme (By similarity). From Homo sapiens (Human).
   1767..1866    -  protein_bind   attL2: mutant version of attL; recombination site for the Gateway® LR reaction LR Clonase™
   1884..1902    -  promoter       T7 promoter: promoter for bacteriophage T7 RNA polymerase
   2036..2845    +  CDS            KanR: aminoglycoside phosphotransferase; aph(3')-Ia; confers resistance to kanamycin in bacteria or G418 (Geneticin®) in eukaryotes
   2992..3580    +  rep_origin     ori: high-copy-number ColE1/pMB1/pBR322/pUC origin of replication
