[The description below was written by a language model from this plasmid's Addgene catalogue record and pLannotate feature annotations shown in this document.]
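Description:
pDONR221_SLC25A28 is a Gateway entry clone built on the pDONR221 backbone, carrying a codon-optimized open reading frame for human SLC25A28 (mitoferrin-2, also known as MFRN2 or MRS3/4). The sequenced plasmid is 3,642 nt, consistent with a 1,092 bp insert in a backbone of roughly 2.5 kb. It is propagated in E. coli through a high-copy ColE1/pUC-type origin and selected with kanamycin via an aminoglycoside phosphotransferase (KanR) gene. Although the catalogue lists the vector type as mammalian expression, the feature table shows no eukaryotic promoter or polyadenylation signal, so the plasmid serves as a donor of the ORF rather than as an expression vector in its own right.

The SLC25A28 coding sequence lies between attL1 and attL2, the recombination sites used in the Gateway LR reaction, which allows directional transfer of the ORF into any attR-containing destination vector supplying the desired promoter, tags or delivery system. rrnB T1 and T2 terminators sit upstream of the cassette, where they limit read-through transcription into the insert from the backbone. A T7 promoter lies just beyond attL2, oriented back toward the insert. The short lacI and lacZα fragments annotated are backbone remnants, not functional genes. No epitope tags or reporters are annotated. The encoded protein is a mitochondrial carrier family member annotated as mediating iron uptake into mitochondria, probably supporting heme synthesis and Fe-S cluster assembly in non-erythroid cells. The clone belongs to a consortium collection of solute carrier ORFs intended for subcloning into custom expression vectors for transporter studies and drug discovery.
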