Addgene plasmid #132016: pDONR221_SLC25A28
Purpose: Gateway entry clone with codon-optimized ORF sequence for subcloning into custom expression vectors
Depositing lab: RESOLUTE Consortium & Giulio Superti-Furga. Depositing organization: CeMM Research Center for Molecular Medicine. Publication: The RESOLUTE consortium: unlocking SLC transporters for drug discovery. Superti-Furga G, Lackner D, Wiedmer T, Ingles-Prieto A, Barbosa B, Girardi E, Goldmann U, Gurtl B, Klavins K, Klimek C, Lindinger S, Lineiro-Retes E, Muller AC, Onstein S, Redinger G, Reil D, Sedlyarov V, Wolf G, Crawford M, Everley R, ... Steppan CM. Nat Rev Drug Discov. 2020 Jul;19(7):429-430. doi: 10.1038/d41573-020-00056-6. PubMed 32265506.
Backbone
  Vector backbone: pDONR221
  Backbone manufacturer: Thermo Fisher Scientific
  Backbone size w/o insert (bp): 2550
  Vector type: Mammalian Expression
Growth in bacteria
  Bacterial resistance: Kanamycin, 50 μg/mL
  Growth temperature: 37°C
  Growth strain: Stbl3
  Copy number: High Copy
Gene/Insert
  Gene/Insert name: SLC25A28 (alt name: MRS3/4, MRS4L)
  Species: H. sapiens (human)
  Insert size (bp): 1092
  Entrez Gene: SLC25A28 (a.k.a. MFRN2, MRS3/4, MRS4L, NPD016)
  Cloning method: Gateway Cloning
  Sequencing primers: 5′ M13-fwd; 3′ M13-rev
Terms and licenses: Academic/Nonprofit Terms; Industry Terms
Depositor comments: For more information on the full Resolute plasmid collection, please see www.addgene.org/depositor-collections/re-solute/. Please provide your feedback on this plasmid to the RESOLUTE consortium by filling out their RESOLUTE repository feedback form: https://forms.office.com/Pages/ResponsePage.aspx?id=0e05yklzmkS7rjFGQL4N7z4feCLQvEJAmVcOCM_u885UN1JJRko0Ukg4TVQwNTZLOUxPQVJWT1NHUCQlQCN0PWcu
How to cite: pDONR221_SLC25A28 was a gift from RESOLUTE Consortium & Giulio Superti-Furga (Addgene plasmid # 132016 ; http://n2t.net/addgene:132016 ; RRID:Addgene_132016)
