>Addgene plasmid #132016 | pDONR221_SLC25A28 | depositor partial sequence | sequence record 253432 | Codon-optimized ORF of SLC25A28
ATGGAGCTGGAGGGAAGGGGAGCAGGAGGAGTGGCAGGAGGCCCTGCCGCCGGCCCAGGCCGCTCTCCCG
GCGAGAGCGCCCTGCTGGACGGCTGGCTGCAGCGGGGCGTGGGCAGAGGCGCCGGCGGCGGCGAGGCCGG
CGCCTGCAGGCCACCTGTGCGCCAGGACCCTGATAGCGGCCCAGATTACGAGGCCCTGCCAGCAGGAGCA
ACCGTGACCACACACATGGTGGCAGGAGCAGTGGCAGGAATCCTGGAGCACTGCGTGATGTACCCTATCG
ACTGCGTGAAGACCAGGATGCAGTCCCTGCAGCCAGATCCAGCAGCAAGGTATCGCAACGTGCTGGAGGC
CCTGTGGCGGATCATCAGAACAGAGGGACTGTGGAGGCCAATGAGGGGCCTGAATGTGACCGCAACAGGA
GCAGGACCAGCACACGCACTGTACTTCGCCTGCTATGAGAAGCTGAAGAAGACCCTGTCTGACGTGATCC
ACCCTGGCGGCAACAGCCACATCGCAAATGGAGCAGCAGGATGCGTGGCCACACTGCTGCACGATGCCGC
CATGAACCCTGCCGAGGTGGTGAAGCAGCGGATGCAGATGTACAATTCCCCATATCACAGGGTGACCGAC
TGCGTGCGGGCCGTGTGGCAGAACGAGGGAGCAGGCGCCTTTTACAGATCTTATACCACACAGCTGACCA
TGAATGTGCCATTCCAGGCCATCCACTTTATGACATACGAGTTCCTGCAGGAGCACTTTAACCCCCAGCG
GAGATATAATCCTAGCTCCCACGTGCTGTCTGGAGCATGCGCAGGAGCAGTGGCAGCAGCAGCCACCACA
CCCCTGGACGTGTGCAAGACCCTGCTGAACACACAGGAGTCCCTGGCCCTGAATTCTCACATCACCGGCC
ACATCACAGGCATGGCCTCCGCCTTCCGGACCGTGTACCAAGTGGGAGGAGTGACAGCCTATTTTCGGGG
CGTGCAGGCCAGAGTGATCTACCAGATCCCCAGCACCGCCATCGCCTGGTCCGTGTACGAGTTCTTTAAG
TATCTGATCACAAAGAGGCAGGAGGAGTGGCGCGCCGGCAAG
